Addgene plasmid #116357: pHAGE-ERBB2-V777_G778insGSP
Purpose: Lentiviral expression of ERBB2 V777_G778insGSP
Depositing lab: Gordon Mills & Kenneth Scott. Depositing organization: Baylor College of Medicine. Publication: Systematic Functional Annotation of Somatic Mutations in Cancer. Ng PK, Li J, Jeong KJ, Shao S, Chen H, Tsang YH, Sengupta S, Wang Z, Bhavana VH, Tran R, Soewito S, Minussi DC, Moreno D, Kong K, Dogruluk T, Lu H, Gao J, Tokheim C, Zhou DC, Johnson AM, Zeng J, Ip CKM, Ju Z, Wester M, Yu S, Li Y, Vellano CP, Schultz N, Karchin R, Ding L, Lu Y, Cheung LWT, Chen K, Shaw KR, Meric-Bernstam F, Scott KL, Yi S, Sahni N, Liang H, Mills GB. Cancer Cell. 2018 Mar 12;33(3):450-462.e10. doi: 10.1016/j.ccell.2018.01.021. PubMed 29533785.
Backbone
  Vector backbone: pHAGE
  Vector type: Lentiviral
Growth in bacteria
  Bacterial resistance: Ampicillin, 100 μg/mL
  Growth temperature: 37°C
  Growth strain: Stbl3
  Copy number: High Copy
Gene/Insert
  Gene/Insert name: ERBB2
  Species: H. sapiens (human)
  Mutation: P780_Y781insGSP
  Entrez Gene: ERBB2 (a.k.a. CD340, HER-2, HER-2/neu, HER2, MLN 19, MLN-19, NEU, NGL, TKR1, VSCN2, c-ERB-2, c-ERB2, p185(erbB2))
  Cloning method: Gateway Cloning
Terms and licenses: Academic/Nonprofit Terms; Industry Terms: Not Available to Industry
How to cite: pHAGE-ERBB2-V777_G778insGSP was a gift from Gordon Mills & Kenneth Scott (Addgene plasmid # 116357 ; http://n2t.net/addgene:116357 ; RRID:Addgene_116357)
