[The description below was written by a language model from this plasmid's Addgene catalogue record and pLannotate feature annotations shown in this document.]
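Description:
pHAGE-ERBB2-V777_G778insGSP is an HIV-1-based lentiviral expression plasmid built on the pHAGE backbone for delivering a mutant form of human ERBB2 (HER2) into mammalian cells. It is propagated in E. coli through a high-copy ColE1/pUC-type origin and selected with ampicillin via the β-lactamase gene. The viral portion carries a truncated 5' LTR, the Ψ packaging signal with a short gag fragment, the Rev response element for Rev-dependent nuclear export of the genomic RNA, the cPPT/CTS element, and a U3-deleted 3' LTR that makes the integrated provirus self-inactivating. Packaging functions are not annotated on the plasmid, so they would have to be supplied in trans.

Between the LTRs, the constitutive EF-1α promoter drives the ERBB2 coding sequence, which is flanked by attB1 and attB2 sites left by Gateway recombination. Downstream lie T3 and T7 promoter sequences and a V5 epitope tag; the record does not indicate whether the V5 tag is in frame with, or actually fused to, ERBB2. An EMCV IRES then allows translation of puromycin N-acetyltransferase from the same transcript, so transduced cells can be selected with puromycin, and a WPRE enhances transcript expression. The plasmid name and purpose describe the variant as V777_G778insGSP, whereas the mutation field lists P780_Y781insGSP; the record does not explain the difference in nomenclature. Both describe a Gly-Ser-Pro insertion in the same short stretch of the protein. The construct belongs to a collection made for systematic functional annotation of somatic cancer mutations, where such vectors are used to stably express individual variants and compare their effects.
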