Features (pLannotate 1.2.2; 29 found; start..end, strand, type, name):
    377..634     +  LTR            5' LTR (truncated): truncated 5' long terminal repeat (LTR) from HIV-1
    681..806     +  misc_feature   HIV-1 Ψ: packaging signal of human immunodeficiency virus type 1
    790..1128    +  CDS            HIV-1 gag (fragment): gag protein from human immunodeficiency virus 1; gag
   1303..1536    +  misc_feature   RRE: The Rev response element (RRE) of HIV-1 allows for Rev-dependent mRNA export from the nucleus to the cytoplasm.
   1913..2013    +  CDS            Rev (fragment): human immunodeficiency virus 1 (HIV-1) Rev protein; rev; enhances nuclear export of unspliced and incompletely spliced viral mRNAs
   2058..2175    +  misc_feature   cPPT/CTS: central polypurine tract and central termination sequence of HIV-1
   2223..3401    +  promoter       EF-1α promoter: strong constitutive promoter for human elongation factor EF-1α
   3422..3442    +  protein_bind   attB1: mutant version of attB; core recombination site for the Gateway® BP reaction BP Clonase™
   3448..7221    +  CDS            ERBB2: ERBB2_HUMAN - Also known as HER2, MLN19, NEU, NGL. Experimental evidence at protein level: Swiss-Prot protein existence level 1. In the nucleus is involved in transcriptional regulation. Associates with the 5'-TCAAATTC-3' sequence in the PTGS2/COX-2 promoter and activates its transcription. Implicated in transcriptional activation of CDKN1A; the function involves STAT3 and SRC. Involved in the transcription of rRNA genes by RNA Pol I and enhances protein synthesis and cell growth. From Homo sapiens (Human).
   7226..7250    -  protein_bind   attB2: mutant version of attB; recombination site for the Gateway® BP reaction BP Clonase™
   7258..7276    +  promoter       T3 promoter: promoter for bacteriophage T3 RNA polymerase
   7302..7320    -  promoter       T7 promoter: promoter for bacteriophage T7 RNA polymerase
   7400..7441    +  CDS            V5 tag: epitope tag from simian virus 5
   7567..8029    +  misc_feature   IRES: internal ribosome entry site (IRES) of the encephalomyocarditis virus (EMCV)
   8043..8640    +  CDS            PuroR (fragment): puromycin N-acetyltransferase; pac from Streptomyces; confers resistance to puromycin
   8656..9244    +  misc_feature   WPRE: woodchuck hepatitis virus posttranscriptional regulatory element
   9252..9317    +  CDS            nef (fragment): NEF_HV1Z2 - Experimental evidence at protein level: Swiss-Prot protein existence level 1. Extracellular Nef protein targets CD4(+) T-lymphocytes for apoptosis by interacting with CXCR4 surface receptors. From Human immunodeficiency virus type 1 group M subtype D (isolate Z2/CDC-Z34) (HIV-1).
   9319..9552    +  LTR            3' LTR (ΔU3): self-inactivating 3' long terminal repeat (LTR) from HIV-1
   9757..9861    +  promoter       AmpR promoter: bla
   9862..10722   +  CDS            AmpR: β-lactamase; bla; confers resistance to ampicillin, carbenicillin, and related antibiotics
  10893..11481   +  rep_origin     ori: high-copy-number ColE1/pMB1/pBR322/pUC origin of replication
  11664..11718   +  CDS            lacI (fragment): lac repressor; lacI; The lac repressor binds to the lac operator to inhibit transcription in E. coli. This inhibition can be relieved by adding lactose or isopropyl-β-D-thiogalactopyranoside (IPTG).
  11724..11817   +  rep_origin     SV40 ori (fragment): SV40 origin of replication
  11842..11879   +  CDS            lacI (fragment): lac repressor; lacI; The lac repressor binds to the lac operator to inhibit transcription in E. coli. This inhibition can be relieved by adding lactose or isopropyl-β-D-thiogalactopyranoside (IPTG).
  11892..11913   +  protein_bind   CAP binding site: CAP binding activates transcription in the presence of cAMP. E. coli catabolite activator protein
  11928..11958   +  promoter       lac promoter: promoter for the E. coli lac operon
  11962..11984   +  protein_bind   lac operator (fragment): The lac repressor binds to the lac operator to inhibit transcription in E. coli. This inhibition can be relieved by adding lactose or isopropyl-β-D-thiogalactopyranoside (IPTG). lac repressor encoded by lacI
  12016..12099   +  polyA_signal   SV40 poly(A) signal (fragment): SV40 polyadenylation signal
  12266..329     +  CDS            nef (fragment) (across the origin): NEF_HV1BR - Experimental evidence at protein level: Swiss-Prot protein existence level 1. Extracellular Nef protein targets CD4(+) T-lymphocytes for apoptosis by interacting with CXCR4 surface receptors (PubMed:14990729). From Human immunodeficiency virus type 1 group M subtype B (isolate BRU/LAI) (HIV-1).
>Addgene plasmid #116357 | pHAGE-ERBB2-V777_G778insGSP | addgene full sequence | sequence record 250683 | Addgene NGS Result
TGGAAGGGCTAATTCACTCCCAAAGAAGACAAGATATCCTTGATCTGTGGATCTACCACACACAAGGCTA
CTTCCCTGATTAGCAGAACTACACACCAGGGCCAGGGGTCAGATATCCACTGACCTTTGGATGGTGCTAC
AAGCTAGTACCAGTTGAGCCAGATAAGGTAGAAGAGGCCAATAAAGGAGAGAACACCAGCTTGTTACACC
CTGTGAGCCTGCATGGGATGGATGACCCGGAGAGAGAAGTGTTAGAGTGGAGGTTTGACAGCCGCCTAGC
ATTTCATCACGTGGCCCGAGAGCTGCATCCGGAGTACTTCAAGAACTGCTGATATCGAGCTTGCTACAAG
GGACTTTCCGCTGGGGACTTTCCAGGGAGGCGTGGCCTGGGCGGGACTGGGGAGTGGCGAGCCCTCAGAT
CCTGCATATAAGCAGCTGCTTTTTGCCTGTACTGGGTCTCTCTGGTTAGACCAGATCTGAGCCTGGGAGC
TCTCTGGCTAACTAGGGAACCCACTGCTTAAGCCTCAATAAAGCTTGCCTTGAGTGCTTCAAGTAGTGTG
TGCCCGTCTGTTGTGTGACTCTGGTAACTAGAGATCCCTCAGACCCTTTTAGTCAGTGTGGAAAATCTCT
AGCAGTGGCGCCCGAACAGGGACTTGAAAGCGAAAGGGAAACCAGAGGAGCTCTCTCGACGCAGGACTCG
GCTTGCTGAAGCGCGCACGGCAAGAGGCGAGGGGCGGCGACTGGTGAGTACGCCAAAAATTTTGACTAGC
GGAGGCTAGAAGGAGAGAGATGGGTGCGAGAGCGTCAGTATTAAGCGGGGGAGAATTAGATCGCGATGGG
AAAAAATTCGGTTAAGGCCAGGGGGAAAGAAAAAATATAAATTAAAACATATAGTATGGGCAAGCAGGGA
GCTAGAACGATTCGCAGTTAATCCTGGCCTGTTAGAAACATCAGAAGGCTGTAGACAAATACTGGGACAG
CTACAACCATCCCTTCAGACAGGATCAGAAGAACTTAGATCATTATATAATACAGTAGCAACCCTCTATT
GTGTGCATCAAAGGATAGAGATAAAAGACACCAAGGAAGCTTTAGACAAGATAGAGGAAGAGCAAAACAA
AAGTAAGACCACCGCACAGCAAGCGGCCGGCCGCTGATCTTCAGACCTGGAGGAGGAGATATGAGGGACA
ATTGGAGAAGTGAATTATATAAATATAAAGTAGTAAAAATTGAACCATTAGGAGTAGCACCCACCAAGGC
AAAGAGAAGAGTGGTGCAGAGAGAAAAAAGAGCAGTGGGAATAGGAGCTTTGTTCCTTGGGTTCTTGGGA
GCAGCAGGAAGCACTATGGGCGCAGCGTCAATGACGCTGACGGTACAGGCCAGACAATTATTGTCTGGTA
TAGTGCAGCAGCAGAACAATTTGCTGAGGGCTATTGAGGCGCAACAGCATCTGTTGCAACTCACAGTCTG
GGGCATCAAGCAGCTCCAGGCAAGAATCCTGGCTGTGGAAAGATACCTAAAGGATCAACAGCTCCTGGGG
ATTTGGGGTTGCTCTGGAAAACTCATTTGCACCACTGCTGTGCCTTGGAATGCTAGTTGGAGTAATAAAT
CTCTGGAACAGATTTGGAATCACACGACCTGGATGGAGTGGGACAGAGAAATTAACAATTACACAAGCTT
AATACACTCCTTAATTGAAGAATCGCAAAACCAGCAAGAAAAGAATGAACAAGAATTATTGGAATTAGAT
AAATGGGCAAGTTTGTGGAATTGGTTTAACATAACAAATTGGCTGTGGTATATAAAATTATTCATAATGA
TAGTAGGAGGCTTGGTAGGTTTAAGAATAGTTTTTGCTGTACTTTCTATAGTGAATAGAGTTAGGCAGGG
ATATTCACCATTATCGTTTCAGACCCACCTCCCAACCCCGAGGGGACCCGACAGGCCCGAAGGAATAGAA
GAAGAAGGTGGAGAGAGAGACAGAGACAGATCCATTCGATTAGTGAACGGATCTCGACGGTATCGCCGAA
TTCACAAATGGCAGTATTCATCCACAATTTTAAAAGAAAAGGGGGGATTGGGGGGTACAGTGCAGGGGAA
AGAATAGTAGACATAATAGCAACAGACATACAAACTAAAGAATTACAAAAACAAATTACAAAAATTCAAA
ATTTTCGGGTTTATTACAGGGACAGCAGAGATCCAGTTTGGACTAGTCGTGAGGCTCCGGTGCCCGTCAG
TGGGCAGAGCGCACATCGCCCACAGTCCCCGAGAAGTTGGGGGGAGGGGTCGGCAATTGAACCGGTGCCT
AGAGAAGGTGGCGCGGGGTAAACTGGGAAAGTGATGTCGTGTACTGGCTCCGCCTTTTTCCCGAGGGTGG
GGGAGAACCGTATATAAGTGCAGTAGTCGCCGTGAACGTTCTTTTTCGCAACGGGTTTGCCGCCAGAACA
CAGGTAAGTGCCGTGTGTGGTTCCCGCGGGCCTGGCCTCTTTACGGGTTATGGCCCTTGCGTGCCTTGAA
TTACTTCCACCTGGCTGCAGTACGTGATTCTTGATCCCGAGCTTCGGGTTGGAAGTGGGTGGGAGAGTTC
GAGGCCTTGCGCTTAAGGAGCCCCTTCGCCTCGTGCTTGAGTTGAGGCCTGGCCTGGGCGCTGGGGCCGC
CGCGTGCGAATCTGGTGGCACCTTCGCGCCTGTCTCGCTGCTTTCGATAAGTCTCTAGCCATTTAAAATT
TTTGATGACCTGCTGCGACGCTTTTTTTCTGGCAAGATAGTCTTGTAAATGCGGGCCAAGATCTGCACAC
TGGTATTTCGGTTTTTGGGGCCGCGGGCGGCGACGGGGCCCGTGCGTCCCAGCGCACATGTTCGGCGAGG
CGGGGCCTGCGAGCGCGGCCACCGAGAATCGGACGGGGGTAGTCTCAAGCTGGCCGGCCTGCTCTGGTGC
CTGGCCTCGCGCCGCCGTGTATCGCCCCGCCCTGGGCGGCAAGGCTGGCCCGGTCGGCACCAGTTGCGTG
AGCGGAAAGATGGCCGCTTCCCGGCCCTGCTGCAGGGAGCTCAAAATGGAGGACGCGGCGCTCGGGAGAG
CGGGCGGGTGAGTCACCCACACAAAGGAAAAGGGCCTTTCCGTCCTCAGCCGTCGCTTCATGTGACTCCA
CGGAGTACCGGGCGCCGTCCAGGCACCTCGATTAGTTCTCGAGCTTTTGGAGTACGTCGTCTTTAGGTTG
GGGGGAGGGGTTTTATGCGATGGAGTTTCCCCACACTGAGTGGGTGGAGACTGAAGTTAGGCCAGCTTGG
CACTTGATGTAATTCTCCTTGGAATTTGCCCTTTTTGAGTTTGGATCTTGGTTCATTCTCAAGCCTCAGA
CAGTGGTTCAAAGTTTTTTTCTTCCATTTCAGGTGTCGTGAAGCGGCCCTGCAGATATCAACAAGTTTGT
ACAAAAAAGCAGGCACCATGGAGCTGGCGGCCTTGTGCCGCTGGGGGCTCCTCCTCGCCCTCTTGCCCCC
CGGAGCCGCGAGCACCCAAGTGTGCACCGGCACAGACATGAAGCTGCGGCTCCCTGCCAGTCCCGAGACC
CACCTGGACATGCTCCGCCACCTCTACCAGGGCTGCCAGGTGGTGCAGGGAAACCTGGAACTCACCTACC
TGCCCACCAATGCCAGCCTGTCCTTCCTGCAGGATATCCAGGAGGTGCAGGGCTACGTGCTCATCGCTCA
CAACCAAGTGAGGCAGGTCCCACTGCAGAGGCTGCGGATTGTGCGAGGCACCCAGCTCTTTGAGGACAAC
TATGCCCTGGCCGTGCTAGACAATGGAGACCCGCTGAACAATACCACCCCTGTCACAGGGGCCTCCCCAG
GAGGCCTGCGGGAGCTGCAGCTTCGAAGCCTCACAGAGATCTTGAAAGGAGGGGTCTTGATCCAGCGGAA
CCCCCAGCTCTGCTACCAGGACACGATTTTGTGGAAGGACATCTTCCACAAGAACAACCAGCTGGCTCTC
ACACTGATAGACACCAACCGCTCTCGGGCCTGCCACCCCTGTTCTCCGATGTGTAAGGGCTCCCGCTGCT
GGGGAGAGAGTTCTGAGGATTGTCAGAGCCTGACGCGCACTGTCTGTGCCGGTGGCTGTGCCCGCTGCAA
GGGGCCACTGCCCACTGACTGCTGCCATGAGCAGTGTGCTGCCGGCTGCACGGGCCCCAAGCACTCTGAC
TGCCTGGCCTGCCTCCACTTCAACCACAGTGGCATCTGTGAGCTGCACTGCCCAGCCCTGGTCACCTACA
ACACAGACACGTTTGAGTCCATGCCCAATCCCGAGGGCCGGTATACATTCGGCGCCAGCTGTGTGACTGC
CTGTCCCTACAACTACCTTTCTACGGACGTGGGATCCTGCACCCTCGTCTGCCCCCTGCACAACCAAGAG
GTGACAGCAGAGGATGGAACACAGCGGTGTGAGAAGTGCAGCAAGCCCTGTGCCCGAGTGTGCTATGGTC
TGGGCATGGAGCACTTGCGAGAGGTGAGGGCAGTTACCAGTGCCAATATCCAGGAGTTTGCTGGCTGCAA
GAAGATCTTTGGGAGCCTGGCATTTCTGCCGGAGAGCTTTGATGGGGACCCAGCCTCCAACACTGCCCCG
CTCCAGCCAGAGCAGCTCCAAGTGTTTGAGACTCTGGAAGAGATCACAGGTTACCTATACATCTCAGCAT
GGCCGGACAGCCTGCCTGACCTCAGCGTCTTCCAGAACCTGCAAGTAATCCGGGGACGAATTCTGCACAA
TGGCGCCTACTCGCTGACCCTGCAAGGGCTGGGCATCAGCTGGCTGGGGCTGCGCTCACTGAGGGAACTG
GGCAGTGGACTGGCCCTCATCCACCATAACACCCACCTCTGCTTCGTGCACACGGTGCCCTGGGACCAGC
TCTTTCGGAACCCGCACCAAGCTCTGCTCCACACTGCCAACCGGCCAGAGGACGAGTGTGTGGGCGAGGG
CCTGGCCTGCCACCAGCTGTGCGCCCGAGGGCACTGCTGGGGTCCAGGGCCCACCCAGTGTGTCAACTGC
AGCCAGTTCCTTCGGGGCCAGGAGTGCGTGGAGGAATGCCGAGTACTGCAGGGGCTCCCCAGGGAGTATG
TGAATGCCAGGCACTGTTTGCCGTGCCACCCTGAGTGTCAGCCCCAGAATGGCTCAGTGACCTGTTTTGG
ACCGGAGGCTGACCAGTGTGTGGCCTGTGCCCACTATAAGGACCCTCCCTTCTGCGTGGCCCGCTGCCCC
AGCGGTGTGAAACCTGACCTCTCCTACATGCCCATCTGGAAGTTTCCAGATGAGGAGGGCGCATGCCAGC
CTTGCCCCATCAACTGCACCCACTCCTGTGTGGACCTGGATGACAAGGGCTGCCCCGCCGAGCAGAGAGC
CAGCCCTCTGACGTCCATCATCTCTGCGGTGGTTGGCATTCTGCTGGTCGTGGTCTTGGGGGTGGTCTTT
GGGATCCTCATCAAGCGACGGCAGCAGAAGATCCGGAAGTACACGATGCGGAGACTGCTGCAGGAAACGG
AGCTGGTGGAGCCGCTGACACCTAGCGGAGCGATGCCCAACCAGGCGCAGATGCGGATCCTGAAAGAGAC
GGAGCTGAGGAAGGTGAAGGTGCTTGGATCTGGCGCTTTTGGCACAGTCTACAAGGGCATCTGGATCCCT
GATGGGGAGAATGTGAAAATTCCAGTGGCCATCAAAGTGTTGAGGGAAAACACATCCCCCAAAGCCAACA
AAGAAATCTTAGACGAAGCATACGTGATGGCTGGTGTGGGCTCCCCGGGCTCCCCATATGTCTCCCGCCT
TCTGGGCATCTGCCTGACATCCACGGTGCAGCTGGTGACACAGCTTATGCCCTATGGCTGCCTCTTAGAC
CATGTCCGGGAAAACCGCGGACGCCTGGGCTCCCAGGACCTGCTGAACTGGTGTATGCAGATTGCCAAGG
GGATGAGCTACCTGGAGGATGTGCGGCTCGTACACAGGGACTTGGCCGCTCGGAACGTGCTGGTCAAGAG
TCCCAACCATGTCAAAATTACAGACTTCGGGCTGGCTCGGCTGCTGGACATTGACGAGACAGAGTACCAT
GCAGATGGGGGCAAGGTGCCCATCAAGTGGATGGCGCTGGAGTCCATTCTCCGCCGGCGGTTCACCCACC
AGAGTGATGTGTGGAGTTATGGTGTGACTGTGTGGGAGCTGATGACTTTTGGGGCCAAACCTTACGATGG
GATCCCAGCCCGGGAGATCCCTGACCTGCTGGAAAAGGGGGAGCGGCTGCCCCAGCCCCCCATCTGCACC
ATTGATGTCTACATGATCATGGTCAAATGTTGGATGATTGACTCTGAATGTCGGCCAAGATTCCGGGAGT
TGGTGTCTGAATTCTCCCGCATGGCCAGGGACCCCCAGCGCTTTGTGGTCATCCAGAATGAGGACTTGGG
CCCAGCCAGTCCCTTGGACAGCACCTTCTACCGCTCACTGCTGGAGGACGATGACATGGGGGACCTGGTG
GATGCTGAGGAGTATCTGGTACCCCAGCAGGGCTTCTTCTGTCCAGACCCTGCCCCGGGCGCTGGGGGCA
TGGTCCACCACAGGCACCGCAGCTCATCTACCAGGAGTGGCGGTGGGGACCTGACACTAGGGCTGGAGCC
CTCTGAAGAGGAGGCCCCCAGGTCTCCACTGGCACCCTCCGAAGGGGCTGGCTCCGATGTATTTGATGGT
GACCTGGGAATGGGGGCAGCCAAGGGGCTGCAAAGCCTCCCCACACATGACCCCAGCCCTCTACAGCGGT
ACAGTGAGGACCCCACAGTACCCCTGCCCTCTGAGACTGATGGCTACGTTGCCCCCCTGACCTGCAGCCC
CCAGCCTGAATATGTGAACCAGCCAGATGTTCGGCCCCAGCCCCCTTCGCCCCGAGAGGGCCCTCTGCCT
GCTGCCCGACCTGCTGGTGCCACTCTGGAAAGGCCCAAGACTCTCTCCCCAGGGAAGAATGGGGTCGTCA
AAGACGTTTTTGCCTTTGGGGGTGCCGTGGAGAACCCCGAGTACTTGACACCCCAGGGAGGAGCTGCCCC
TCAGCCCCACCCTCCTCCTGCCTTCAGCCCAGCCTTCGACAACCTCTATTACTGGGACCAGGACCCACCA
GAGCGGGGGGCTCCACCCAGCACCTTCAAAGGGACACCTACGGCAGAGAACCCAGAGTACCTGGGTCTGG
ACGTGCCAGTGTAGAACCCAGCTTTCTTGTACAAAGTGGTGATATCCAATTAACCCTCACTAAAGGGATT
AGTATTTAGTAGTAATAGAGCCCTATAGTGAGTCGTATTACCACCCCACTTTTCTATACAAAGTGGTTGA
TATCCAGCACAGTGGCGGCCGCTCGAGTCTAGAGGGCCCGCGGTTCGAAGGTAAGCCTATCCCTAACCCT
CTCCTCGGTCTCGATTCTACGCGTACCGGTTAGTAATGAGATCCCTCCCCCCCCCCTAACGTTACTGGCC
GAAGCCGCTTGGAATAAGGCCGGTGTGCGTTTGTCTATATGTTATTTTCCACCATATTGCCGTCTTTTGG
CAATGTGAGGGCCCGGAAACCTGGCCCTGTCTTCTTGACGAGCATTCCTAGGGGTCTTTCCCCTCTCGCC
AAAGGAATGCAAGGTCTGTTGAATGTCGTGAAGGAAGCAGTTCCTCTGGAAGCTTCTTGAAGACAAACAA
CGTCTGTAGCGACCCTTTGCAGGCAGCGGAACCCCCCACCTGGCGACAGGTGCCTCTGCGGCCAAAAGCC
ACGTGTATAAGATACACCTGCAAAGGCGGCACAACCCCAGTGCCACGTTGTGAGTTGGATAGTTGTGGAA
AGAGTCAAATGGCTCTCCTCAAGCGTATTCAACAAGGGGCTGAAGGATGCCCAGAAGGTACCCCATTGTA
TGGGATCTGATCTGGGGCCTCGGTGCACATGCTTTACATGTGTTTAGTCGAGGTTAAAAAAACGTCTAGG
CCCCCCGAACCACGGGGACGTGGTTTTCCTTTGAAAAACACGATGATAATATGGCCACACATATGACCGA
GTACAAGCCCACGGTGCGCCTCGCCACCCGCGACGACGTCCCCAGGGCCGTACGCACCCTCGCCGCCGCG
TTCGCCGACTACCCCGCCACGCGCCACACCGTCGATCCGGACCGCCACATCGAGCGGGTCACCGAGCTGC
AAGAACTCTTCCTCACGCGCGTCGGGCTCGACATCGGCAAGGTGTGGGTCGCGGACGACGGCGCCGCGGT
GGCGGTCTGGACCACGCCGGAGAGCGTCGAAGCGGGGGCGGTGTTCGCCGAGATCGGCCCGCGCATGGCC
GAGTTGAGCGGTTCCCGGCTGGCCGCGCAGCAACAGATGGAAGGCCTCCTGGCGCCGCACCGGCCCAAGG
AGCCCGCGTGGTTCCTGGCCACCGTCGGCGTCTCGCCCGACCACCAGGGCAAGGGTCTGGGCAGCGCCGT
CGTGCTCCCCGGAGTGGAGGCGGCCGAGCGCGCCGGGGTGCCCGCCTTCCTGGAGACCTCCGCGCCCCGC
AACCTCCCCTTCTACGAGCGGCTCGGCTTCACCGTCACCGCCGACGTCGAGGTGCCCGAAGGACCGCGCA
CCTGGTGCATGACCCGCAAGCCCGGTGCCTAAATCGATAGATCCTAATCAACCTCTGGATTACAAAATTT
GTGAAAGATTGACTGGTATTCTTAACTATGTTGCTCCTTTTACGCTATGTGGATACGCTGCTTTAATGCC
TTTGTATCATGCTATTGCTTCCCGTATGGCTTTCATTTTCTCCTCCTTGTATAAATCCTGGTTGCTGTCT
CTTTATGAGGAGTTGTGGCCCGTTGTCAGGCAACGTGGCGTGGTGTGCACTGTGTTTGCTGACGCAACCC
CCACTGGTTGGGGCATTGCCACCACCTGTCAGCTCCTTTCCGGGACTTTCGCTTTCCCCCTCCCTATTGC
CACGGCGGAACTCATCGCCGCCTGCCTTGCCCGCTGCTGGACAGGGGCTCGGCTGTTGGGCACTGACAAT
TCCGTGGTGTTGTCGGGGAAATCATCGTCCTTTCCTTGGCTGCTCGCCTGTGTTGCCACCTGGATTCTGC
GCGGGACGTCCTTCTGCTACGTCCCTTCGGCCCTCAATCCAGCGGACCTTCCTTCCCGCGGCCTGCTGCC
GGCTCTGCGGCCTCTTCCGCGTCTTCGCCTTCGCCCTCAGACGAGTCGGATCTCCCTTTGGGCCGCCTCC
CCGCCTGAGATCCTTTAAGACCAATGACTTACAAGGCAGCTGTAGATCTTAGCCACTTTTTAAAAGAAAA
GGGGGGACTGGAAGGGCTAATTCACTCCCAACGAAGACAAGATCTGCTTTTTGCTTGTACTGGGTCTCTC
TGGTTAGACCAGATCTGAGCCTGGGAGCTCTCTGGCTAACTAGGGAACCCACTGCTTAAGCCTCAATAAA
GCTTGCCTTGAGTGCTTCAAGTAGTGTGTGCCCGTCTGTTGTGTGACTCTGGTAACTAGAGATCCCTCAG
ACCCTTTTAGTCAGTGTGGAAAATCTCTAGCAGTAGTAGTTCATGTCATCTTATTATTCAGTATTTATAA
CTTGCAAAGAAATGAATATCAGAGAGTGAGAGGCCCGGGTTAATTAAGGAAAGGGCTAGATCATTCTTGA
AGACGAAAGGGCCTCGTGATACGCCTATTTTTATAGGTTAATGTCATGATAATAATGGTTTCTTAGACGT
CAGGTGGCACTTTTCGGGGAAATGTGCGCGGAACCCCTATTTGTTTATTTTTCTAAATACATTCAAATAT
GTATCCGCTCATGAGACAATAACCCTGATAAATGCTTCAATAATATTGAAAAAGGAAGAGTATGAGTATT
CAACATTTCCGTGTCGCCCTTATTCCCTTTTTTGCGGCATTTTGCCTTCCTGTTTTTGCTCACCCAGAAA
CGCTGGTGAAAGTAAAAGATGCTGAAGATCAGTTGGGTGCACGAGTGGGTTACATCGAACTGGATCTCAA
CAGCGGTAAGATCCTTGAGAGTTTTCGCCCCGAAGAACGTTTTCCAATGATGAGCACTTTTAAAGTTCTG
CTATGTGGCGCGGTATTATCCCGTGTTGACGCCGGGCAAGAGCAACTCGGTCGCCGCATACACTATTCTC
AGAATGACTTGGTTGAGTACTCACCAGTCACAGAAAAGCATCTTACGGATGGCATGACAGTAAGAGAATT
ATGCAGTGCTGCCATAACCATGAGTGATAACACTGCGGCCAACTTACTTCTGACAACGATCGGAGGACCG
AAGGAGCTAACCGCTTTTTTGCACAACATGGGGGATCATGTAACTCGCCTTGATCGTTGGGAACCGGAGC
TGAATGAAGCCATACCAAACGACGAGCGTGACACCACGATGCCTGTAGCAATGGCAACAACGTTGCGCAA
ACTATTAACTGGCGAACTACTTACTCTAGCTTCCCGGCAACAATTAATAGACTGGATGGAGGCGGATAAA
GTTGCAGGACCACTTCTGCGCTCGGCCCTTCCGGCTGGCTGGTTTATTGCTGATAAATCTGGAGCCGGTG
AGCGTGGGTCTCGCGGTATCATTGCAGCACTGGGGCCAGATGGTAAGCCCTCCCGTATCGTAGTTATCTA
CACGACGGGGAGTCAGGCAACTATGGATGAACGAAATAGACAGATCGCTGAGATAGGTGCCTCACTGATT
AAGCATTGGTAACTGTCAGACCAAGTTTACTCATATATACTTTAGATTGATTTAAAACTTCATTTTTAAT
TTAAAAGGATCTAGGTGAAGATCCTTTTTGATAATCTCATGACCAAAATCCCTTAACGTGAGTTTTCGTT
CCACTGAGCGTCAGACCCCGTAGAAAAGATCAAAGGATCTTCTTGAGATCCTTTTTTTCTGCGCGTAATC
TGCTGCTTGCAAACAAAAAAACCACCGCTACCAGCGGTGGTTTGTTTGCCGGATCAAGAGCTACCAACTC
TTTTTCCGAAGGTAACTGGCTTCAGCAGAGCGCAGATACCAAATACTGTTCTTCTAGTGTAGCCGTAGTT
AGGCCACCACTTCAAGAACTCTGTAGCACCGCCTACATACCTCGCTCTGCTAATCCTGTTACCAGTGGCT
GCTGCCAGTGGCGATAAGTCGTGTCTTACCGGGTTGGACTCAAGACGATAGTTACCGGATAAGGCGCAGC
GGTCGGGCTGAACGGGGGGTTCGTGCACACAGCCCAGCTTGGAGCGAACGACCTACACCGAACTGAGATA
CCTACAGCGTGAGCTATGAGAAAGCGCCACGCTTCCCGAAGGGAGAAAGGCGGACAGGTATCCGGTAAGC
GGCAGGGTCGGAACAGGAGAGCGCACGAGGGAGCTTCCAGGGGGAAACGCCTGGTATCTTTATAGTCCTG
TCGGGTTTCGCCACCTCTGACTTGAGCGTCGATTTTTGTGATGCTCGTCAGGGGGGCGGAGCCTATGGAA
AAACGCCAGCAACGCGGCCTTTTTACGGTTCCTGGCCTTTTGCTGGCCTTTTGCTCACATGTTCTTTCCT
GCGTTATCCCCTGATTCTGTGGATAACCGTATTACCGCCTTTGAGTGAGCTGATACCGCTCGCCGCAGCC
GAACGACCGAGCGCAGCGAGTCAGTGAGCGAGGAAGCGGAAGAGCGCCCAATACGCAAACCGCCTCTCCC
CGCGCGTTGGCCGATTCATTAATGCAGCAAGCTCATGGCTGACTAATTTTTTTTATTTATGCAGAGGCCG
AGGCCGCCTCGGCCTCTGAGCTATTCCAGAAGTAGTGAGGAGGCTTTTTTGGAGGCCTAGGCTTTTGCAA
AAAGCTCCCCGTGGCACGACAGGTTTCCCGACTGGAAAGCGGGCAGTGAGCGCAACGCAATTAATGTGAG
TTAGCTCACTCATTAGGCACCCCAGGCTTTACACTTTATGCTTCCGGCTCGTATGTTGTGTGGAATTGTG
AGCGGATAACAATTTCACACAGGAAACAGCTATGACATGATTACGAATTTCACAAATAAAGCATTTTTTT
CACTGCATTCTAGTTGTGGTTTGTCCAAACTCATCAATGTATCTTATCATGTCTGGATCAACTGGATAAC
TCAAGCTAACCAAAATCATCCCAAACTTCCCACCCCATACCCTATTACCACTGCCAATTACCTGTGGTTT
CATTTACTCTAAACCTGTGATTCCTCTGAATTATTTTCATTTTAAAGAAATTGTATTTGTTAAATATGTA
CTACAAACTTAGTAGT
