>Addgene plasmid #116357 | pHAGE-ERBB2-V777_G778insGSP | depositor partial sequence | sequence record 219231 | insert
ATGGAGCTGGCGGCCTTGTGCCGCTGGGGGCTCCTCCTCGCCCTCTTGCCCCCCGGAGCCGCGAGCACCC
AAGTGTGCACCGGCACAGACATGAAGCTGCGGCTCCCTGCCAGTCCCGAGACCCACCTGGACATGCTCCG
CCACCTCTACCAGGGCTGCCAGGTGGTGCAGGGAAACCTGGAACTCACCTACCTGCCCACCAATGCCAGC
CTGTCCTTCCTGCAGGATATCCAGGAGGTGCAGGGCTACGTGCTCATCGCTCACAACCAAGTGAGGCAGG
TCCCACTGCAGAGGCTGCGGATTGTGCGAGGCACCCAGCTCTTTGAGGACAACTATGCCCTGGCCGTGCT
AGACAATGGAGACCCGCTGAACAATACCACCCCTGTCACAGGGGCCTCCCCAGGAGGCCTGCGGGAGCTG
CAGCTTCGAAGCCTCACAGAGATCTTGAAAGGAGGGGTCTTGATCCAGCGGAACCCCCAGCTCTGCTACC
AGGACACGATTTTGTGGAAGGACATCTTCCACAAGAACAACCAGCTGGCTCTCACACTGATAGACACCAA
CCGCTCTCGGGCCTGCCACCCCTGTTCTCCGATGTGTAAGGGCTCCCGCTGCTGGGGAGAGAGTTCTGAG
GATTGTCAGAGCCTGACGCGCACTGTCTGTGCCGGTGGCTGTGCCCGCTGCAAGGGGCCACTGCCCACTG
ACTGCTGCCATGAGCAGTGTGCTGCCGGCTGCACGGGCCCCAAGCACTCTGACTGCCTGGCCTGCCTCCA
CTTCAACCACAGTGGCATCTGTGAGCTGCACTGCCCAGCCCTGGTCACCTACAACACAGACACGTTTGAG
TCCATGCCCAATCCCGAGGGCCGGTATACATTCGGCGCCAGCTGTGTGACTGCCTGTCCCTACAACTACC
TTTCTACGGACGTGGGATCCTGCACCCTCGTCTGCCCCCTGCACAACCAAGAGGTGACAGCAGAGGATGG
AACACAGCGGTGTGAGAAGTGCAGCAAGCCCTGTGCCCGAGTGTGCTATGGTCTGGGCATGGAGCACTTG
CGAGAGGTGAGGGCAGTTACCAGTGCCAATATCCAGGAGTTTGCTGGCTGCAAGAAGATCTTTGGGAGCC
TGGCATTTCTGCCGGAGAGCTTTGATGGGGACCCAGCCTCCAACACTGCCCCGCTCCAGCCAGAGCAGCT
CCAAGTGTTTGAGACTCTGGAAGAGATCACAGGTTACCTATACATCTCAGCATGGCCGGACAGCCTGCCT
GACCTCAGCGTCTTCCAGAACCTGCAAGTAATCCGGGGACGAATTCTGCACAATGGCGCCTACTCGCTGA
CCCTGCAAGGGCTGGGCATCAGCTGGCTGGGGCTGCGCTCACTGAGGGAACTGGGCAGTGGACTGGCCCT
CATCCACCATAACACCCACCTCTGCTTCGTGCACACGGTGCCCTGGGACCAGCTCTTTCGGAACCCGCAC
CAAGCTCTGCTCCACACTGCCAACCGGCCAGAGGACGAGTGTGTGGGCGAGGGCCTGGCCTGCCACCAGC
TGTGCGCCCGAGGGCACTGCTGGGGTCCAGGGCCCACCCAGTGTGTCAACTGCAGCCAGTTCCTTCGGGG
CCAGGAGTGCGTGGAGGAATGCCGAGTACTGCAGGGGCTCCCCAGGGAGTATGTGAATGCCAGGCACTGT
TTGCCGTGCCACCCTGAGTGTCAGCCCCAGAATGGCTCAGTGACCTGTTTTGGACCGGAGGCTGACCAGT
GTGTGGCCTGTGCCCACTATAAGGACCCTCCCTTCTGCGTGGCCCGCTGCCCCAGCGGTGTGAAACCTGA
CCTCTCCTACATGCCCATCTGGAAGTTTCCAGATGAGGAGGGCGCATGCCAGCCTTGCCCCATCAACTGC
ACCCACTCCTGTGTGGACCTGGATGACAAGGGCTGCCCCGCCGAGCAGAGAGCCAGCCCTCTGACGTCCA
TCATCTCTGCGGTGGTTGGCATTCTGCTGGTCGTGGTCTTGGGGGTGGTCTTTGGGATCCTCATCAAGCG
ACGGCAGCAGAAGATCCGGAAGTACACGATGCGGAGACTGCTGCAGGAAACGGAGCTGGTGGAGCCGCTG
ACACCTAGCGGAGCGATGCCCAACCAGGCGCAGATGCGGATCCTGAAAGAGACGGAGCTGAGGAAGGTGA
AGGTGCTTGGATCTGGCGCTTTTGGCACAGTCTACAAGGGCATCTGGATCCCTGATGGGGAGAATGTGAA
AATTCCAGTGGCCATCAAAGTGTTGAGGGAAAACACATCCCCCAAAGCCAACAAAGAAATCTTAGACGAA
GCATACGTGATGGCTGGTGTGGGCTCCCCGGGCTCCCCATATGTCTCCCGCCTTCTGGGCATCTGCCTGA
CATCCACGGTGCAGCTGGTGACACAGCTTATGCCCTATGGCTGCCTCTTAGACCATGTCCGGGAAAACCG
CGGACGCCTGGGCTCCCAGGACCTGCTGAACTGGTGTATGCAGATTGCCAAGGGGATGAGCTACCTGGAG
GATGTGCGGCTCGTACACAGGGACTTGGCCGCTCGGAACGTGCTGGTCAAGAGTCCCAACCATGTCAAAA
TTACAGACTTCGGGCTGGCTCGGCTGCTGGACATTGACGAGACAGAGTACCATGCAGATGGGGGCAAGGT
GCCCATCAAGTGGATGGCGCTGGAGTCCATTCTCCGCCGGCGGTTCACCCACCAGAGTGATGTGTGGAGT
TATGGTGTGACTGTGTGGGAGCTGATGACTTTTGGGGCCAAACCTTACGATGGGATCCCAGCCCGGGAGA
TCCCTGACCTGCTGGAAAAGGGGGAGCGGCTGCCCCAGCCCCCCATCTGCACCATTGATGTCTACATGAT
CATGGTCAAATGTTGGATGATTGACTCTGAATGTCGGCCAAGATTCCGGGAGTTGGTGTCTGAATTCTCC
CGCATGGCCAGGGACCCCCAGCGCTTTGTGGTCATCCAGAATGAGGACTTGGGCCCAGCCAGTCCCTTGG
ACAGCACCTTCTACCGCTCACTGCTGGAGGACGATGACATGGGGGACCTGGTGGATGCTGAGGAGTATCT
GGTACCCCAGCAGGGCTTCTTCTGTCCAGACCCTGCCCCGGGCGCTGGGGGCATGGTCCACCACAGGCAC
CGCAGCTCATCTACCAGGAGTGGCGGTGGGGACCTGACACTAGGGCTGGAGCCCTCTGAAGAGGAGGCCC
CCAGGTCTCCACTGGCACCCTCCGAAGGGGCTGGCTCCGATGTATTTGATGGTGACCTGGGAATGGGGGC
AGCCAAGGGGCTGCAAAGCCTCCCCACACATGACCCCAGCCCTCTACAGCGGTACAGTGAGGACCCCACA
GTACCCCTGCCCTCTGAGACTGATGGCTACGTTGCCCCCCTGACCTGCAGCCCCCAGCCTGAATATGTGA
ACCAGCCAGATGTTCGGCCCCAGCCCCCTTCGCCCCGAGAGGGCCCTCTGCCTGCTGCCCGACCTGCTGG
TGCCACTCTGGAAAGGCCCAAGACTCTCTCCCCAGGGAAGAATGGGGTCGTCAAAGACGTTTTTGCCTTT
GGGGGTGCCGTGGAGAACCCCGAGTACTTGACACCCCAGGGAGGAGCTGCCCCTCAGCCCCACCCTCCTC
CTGCCTTCAGCCCAGCCTTCGACAACCTCTATTACTGGGACCAGGACCCACCAGAGCGGGGGGCTCCACC
CAGCACCTTCAAAGGGACACCTACGGCAGAGAACCCAGAGTACCTGGGTCTGGACGTGCCAGTGTGA
